>Addgene plasmid #78361 | pNX3b-PK3 | depositor full sequence | sequence record 160583 | pNX3b-PK3 sequence 4361 bps
GACGTCTAAGAAACCATTATTATCATGACATTAACCTATAAAAATAGGCGTATCACGAGGCCCTTTCGTC
TCGCGCGTTTCGGTGATGACGGTGAAAACCTCTGACACATGCAGCTCCCGGAGACGGTCACAGCTTGTCT
GTAAGCGGATGCCGGGAGCAGACAAGCCCGTCAGGGCGCGTCAGCGGGTGTTGGCGGGTGTCGGGGCTGG
CTTAACTATGCGGCATCAGAGCAGATTGTACTGAGAGTGCACCATATGGACATATTGTCGTTAGAACGCG
GCTACAATTAATACATAACCTTATGTATCATACACATACGATTTAGGTGACACTATAGAACGCGGCCGCC
AGCTGAAGCTTCGTACGCTGCAGGTCGACGGATCCCCGGGTTAATTAACGCTAGCGGTAAGCCTATTCCT
AACCCTCTTTTGGGTCTCGATTCTACAGGTGGAAAACCAATCCCCAACCCACTCCTCGGCCTTGACTCAA
CTGGCAAACCCATACCAAATCCTTTACTTGGATTAGATAGTACCTCTAGATGAGGCGCGCCACTTCTAAA
TAAGCGAATTTCTTATGATTTATGATTTTTATTATTAAATAAGTTATAAAAAAAATAAGTGTATACAAAT
TTTAAAGTGACTCTTAGGTTTTAAAACGAAAATTCTTATTCTTGAGTAACTCTTTCCTGTAGGTCAGGTT
GCTTTCTCAGGTATAGTATGAGGTCGCTCTTATTGACCACACCTCTACCGGCAGATCCGCTAGGAGATCT
GTTTAGCTTGCCTCGTCCCCGCCGGGTCACCCGGTCAGCGACATGGAGGCCCAGAATACCCTCCTTGACA
GTCTTGACGTGCGCAGCTCAGGGGCATGATGTGACTGTCGCCCGTACATTTAGCCCATACATCCCCATGT
ATAATCATTTGCATCCATACATTTTGATGGCCGCACGGCGCGAAGCAAAAATTACGGCTCCTCGCTGCGG
ACCTGCGAGCAGGGAAACGCTCCCCTCACAGACGCGTTGAATTGTCCCCACGCCGCGCCCCTGTAGAGAA
ATATAAAAGGTTAGGATTTGCCACTGAGGTTCTTCTTTCATATACTTCCTTTTAAAATCTTGCTAGGATA
CAGTTCTCACATCACATCCGAACATAAACAACCATGGGTAAAAAGCCTGAACTCACCGCGACGTCTGTCG
AGAAGTTTCTGATCGAAAAGTTCGACAGCGTCTCCGACCTGATGCAGCTCTCGGAGGGCGAAGAATCTCG
TGCTTTCAGCTTCGATGTAGGAGGGCGTGGATATGTCCTGCGGGTAAATAGCTGCGCCGATGGTTTCTAC
AAAGATCGTTATGTTTATCGGCACTTTGCATCGGCCGCGCTCCCGATTCCGGAAGTGCTTGACATTGGGG
AATTCAGCGAGAGCCTGACCTATTGCATCTCCCGCCGTGCACAGGGTGTCACGTTGCAAGACCTGCCTGA
AACCGAACTGCCCGCTGTTCTGCAGCCGGTCGCGGAGGCCATGGATGCGATCGCTGCGGCCGATCTTAGC
CAGACGAGCGGGTTCGGCCCATTCGGACCGCAAGGAATCGGTCAATACACTACATGGCGTGATTTCATAT
GCGCGATTGCTGATCCCCATGTGTATCACTGGCAAACTGTGATGGACGACACCGTCAGTGCGTCCGTCGC
GCAGGCTCTCGATGAGCTGATGCTTTGGGCCGAGGACTGCCCCGAAGTCCGGCACCTCATGCACGCGGAT
TTCGGCTCCAACAATGTCCTGACGGACAATGGCCGCATAACAGCGGTCATTGACTGGAGCGAGGCGATGT
TCGGGGATTCCCAATACGAGGTCGCCAACATCTTCTTCTGGAGGCCGTGGTTGGCTTGTATGGAGCAGCA
GACGCGCTACTTCGAGCGGAGGCATCCGGAGCTTGCAGGATCGCCGCGGCTCCGGGCGTATATGCTCCGC
ATTGGTCTTGACCAACTCTATCAGAGCTTGGTTGACGGCAATTTCGATGATGCAGCTTGGGCGCAGGGTC
GATGCGACGCAATCGTCCGATCCGGAGCCGGGACTGTCGGGCGTACACAAATCGCCCGCAGAAGCGCGGC
CGTCTGGACCGATGGCTGTGTAGAAGTACTCGCCGATAGTGGAAACCGACGCCCCAGCACTCGTCCGAGG
GCAAAGGAATCAGTACTGACAATAAAAAGATTCTTGTTTTCAAGAACTTGTCATTTGTATAGTTTTTTTA
TATTGTAGTTGTTCTATTTTAATCAAATGTTAGCGTGATTTATATTTTTTTTCGCCTCGACATCATCTGC
CCAGATGCGAAGTTAAGTGCGCAGAAAGTAATATCATGCGTCAATCGTATGTGAATGCTGGTCGCTATAC
TGCTGTCGATTCGATACTAACGCCGCCATCCAGTTTAAACGAGCTCGAATTCTAGGCTTCCTCGCTCACT
GACTCGCTGCGCTCGGTCGTTCGGCTGCGGCGAGCGGTATCAGCTCACTCAAAGGCGGTAATACGGTTAT
CCACAGAATCAGGGGATAACGCAGGAAAGAACATGTGAGCAAAAGGCCAGCAAAAGGCCAGGAACCGTAA
AAAGGCCGCGTTGCTGGCGTTTTTCCATAGGCTCCGCCCCCCTGACGAGCATCACAAAAATCGACGCTCA
AGTCAGAGGTGGCGAAACCCGACAGGACTATAAAGATACCAGGCGTTTCCCCCTGGAAGCTCCCTCGTGC
GCTCTCCTGTTCCGACCCTGCCGCTTACCGGATACCTGTCCGCCTTTCTCCCTTCGGGAAGCGTGGCGCT
TTCTCAATGCTCACGCTGTAGGTATCTCAGTTCGGTGTAGGTCGTTCGCTCCAAGCTGGGCTGTGTGCAC
GAACCCCCCGTTCAGCCCGACCGCTGCGCCTTATCCGGTAACTATCGTCTTGAGTCCAACCCGGTAAGAC
ACGACTTATCGCCACTGGCAGCAGCCACTGGTAACAGGATTAGCAGAGCGAGGTATGTAGGCGGTGCTAC
AGAGTTCTTGAAGTGGTGGCCTAACTACGGCTACACTAGAAGGACAGTATTTGGTATCTGCGCTCTGCTG
AAGCCAGTTACCTTCGGAAAAAGAGTTGGTAGCTCTTGATCCGGCAAACAAACCACCGCTGGTAGCGGTG
GTTTTTTTGTTTGCAAGCAGCAGATTACGCGCAGAAAAAAAGGATCTCAAGAAGATCCTTTGATCTTTTC
TACGGGGTCTGACGCTCAGTGGAACGAAAACTCACGTTAAGGGATTTTGGTCATGAGATTATCAAAAAGG
ATCTTCACCTAGATCCTTTTAAATTAAAAATGAAGTTTTAAATCAATCTAAAGTATATATGAGTAAACTT
GGTCTGACAGTTACCAATGCTTAATCAGTGAGGCACCTATCTCAGCGATCTGTCTATTTCGTTCATCCAT
AGTTGCCTGACTCCCCGTCGTGTAGATAACTACGATACGGGAGGGCTTACCATCTGGCCCCAGTGCTGCA
ATGATACCGCGAGACCCACGCTCACCGGCTCCAGATTTATCAGCAATAAACCAGCCAGCCGGAAGGGCCG
AGCGCAGAAGTGGTCCTGCAACTTTATCCGCCTCCATCCAGTCTATTAATTGTTGCCGGGAAGCTAGAGT
AAGTAGTTCGCCAGTTAATAGTTTGCGCAACGTTGTTGCCATTGCTACAGGCATCGTGGTGTCACGCTCG
TCGTTTGGTATGGCTTCATTCAGCTCCGGTTCCCAACGATCAAGGCGAGTTACATGATCCCCCATGTTGT
GCAAAAAAGCGGTTAGCTCCTTCGGTCCTCCGATCGTTGTCAGAAGTAAGTTGGCCGCAGTGTTATCACT
CATGGTTATGGCAGCACTGCATAATTCTCTTACTGTCATGCCATCCGTAAGATGCTTTTCTGTGACTGGT
GAGTACTCAACCAAGTCATTCTGAGAATAGTGTATGCGGCGACCGAGTTGCTCTTGCCCGGCGTCAATAC
GGGATAATACCGCGCCACATAGCAGAACTTTAAAAGTGCTCATCATTGGAAAACGTTCTTCGGGGCGAAA
ACTCTCAAGGATCTTACCGCTGTTGAGATCCAGTTCGATGTAACCCACTCGTGCACCCAACTGATCTTCA
GCATCTTTTACTTTCACCAGCGTTTCTGGGTGAGCAAAAACAGGAAGGCAAAATGCCGCAAAAAAGGGAA
TAAGGGCGACACGGAAATGTTGAATACTCATACTCTTCCTTTTTCAATATTATTGAAGCATTTATCAGGG
TTATTGTCTCATGAGCGGATACATATTTGAATGTATTTAGAAAAATAAACAAATAGGGGTTCCGCGCACA
TTTCCCCGAAAAGTGCCACCT
Features (pLannotate 1.2.2; 9 found; start..end, strand, type, name):
     70..105     +  CDS            rop (fragment): Rop protein, which maintains plasmids at low copy number; rop
    207..258     +  misc_feature   bom (fragment): basis of mobility region from pBR322
    321..339     +  promoter       SP6 promoter: promoter for bacteriophage SP6 RNA polymerase
    564..751     +  terminator     ADH1 terminator: S. cerevisiae ADH1; transcription terminator for the S. cerevisiae alcohol dehydrogenase 1 (ADH1) gene
    810..2382    +  gene           hphMX6: yeast selectable marker conferring hygromycin resistance
   2185..2382    +  terminator     TEF terminator: Ashbya gossypii TEF terminator
   2612..3200    -  rep_origin     ori: high-copy-number ColE1/pMB1/pBR322/pUC origin of replication
   3371..4231    -  CDS            AmpR: β-lactamase; bla; confers resistance to ampicillin, carbenicillin, and related antibiotics
   4232..4336    -  promoter       AmpR promoter: bla
