[The description below was written by a language model from this plasmid's Addgene catalogue record and pLannotate feature annotations shown in this document.]
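Description:
pNX3b-PK3 is a PCR-template plasmid for epitope tagging of genes in the fission yeast Schizosaccharomyces pombe, built on the pFA6a-hygMX6 backbone. It is not designed to replicate in yeast: the annotated features include no yeast origin or centromere, only the bacterial maintenance elements. These are a high-copy ColE1/pUC-type origin and an ampicillin resistance gene (β-lactamase with its own promoter) for propagation in E. coli. Short remnants of rop and the pBR322 bom region, plus an SP6 promoter, are carried over from the parental vector and have no stated role in the tagging module.

The payload is a tagging cassette made of two recorded inserts, a triple PK (V5) epitope and the hygMX6 (hphMX6) marker. The feature table does not annotate the 3xPK tag itself. It most likely lies in the unannotated stretch between the SP6 promoter and the S. cerevisiae ADH1 terminator, although the record does not confirm this. In pFA6a-type modules the ADH1 terminator ends transcription of the newly tagged gene. Downstream sits the hphMX6 cassette, ending in the Ashbya gossypii TEF terminator, which confers hygromycin resistance in yeast.

Cassettes of this family are typically amplified with primers carrying homology to a chromosomal target. The product then integrates by homologous recombination, fusing the tag to the C-terminus of the gene at its native locus, and integrants are selected on hygromycin. The associated publication describes sequential and counter-selectable cassettes for fission yeast, but the record does not say what the "NX3b" designation means within that system.
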