Addgene plasmid #78361: pNX3b-PK3
Purpose: fission yeast epitope tagging
Depositing lab: Kazunori Tomita. Depositing organization: University College London. Publication: Sequential and counter-selectable cassettes for fission yeast. Amelina H, Moiseeva V, Collopy LC, Pearson SR, Armstrong CA, Tomita K. BMC Biotechnol. 2016 Nov 8;16(1):76. 10.1186/s12896-016-0307-4 PubMed 27825338.
Backbone
  Vector backbone: pFA6a-hygMX6
  Selectable markers: Hygromycin
Growth in bacteria
  Bacterial resistance: Ampicillin, 100 μg/mL
  Growth temperature: 37°C
  Growth strain: DH5alpha
  Copy number: High Copy
Gene/Insert 1
  Gene/Insert name: 3xPK (alt name: V5)
Gene/Insert 2
  Gene/Insert name: hygMX6 (alt name: hphMX6)
  Species: S. cerevisiae (budding yeast), S. pombe (fission yeast)
Terms and licenses: Academic/Nonprofit Terms; Industry Terms: Not Available to Industry
How to cite: pNX3b-PK3 was a gift from Kazunori Tomita (Addgene plasmid # 78361 ; http://n2t.net/addgene:78361 ; RRID:Addgene_78361)
