>Addgene plasmid #78361 | pNX3b-PK3 | addgene partial sequence | sequence record 149896 | SP6 5'-ATTTAGGTGACACTATAG-3'
GTACGCTGCAGGTCGACGGATCCCCGGGTTAATTAACGCTAGCGGTAAGCCTATTCCTAACCCTCTTTTG
GGTCTCGATTCTACAGGTGGAAAACCAATCCCCAACCCACTCCTCGGCCTTGACTCAACTGGCAAACCCA
TACCAAATCCTTTACTTGGATTAGATAGTACCTCTAGATGAGGCGCGCCACTTCTAAATAAGCGAATTTC
TTATGATTTATGATTTTTATTATTAAATAAGTTATAAAAAAAATAAGTGTATACAAATTTTAAAGTGACT
CTTAGGTTTTAAAACGAAAATTCTTATTCTTGAGTAACTCTTTCCTGTAGGTCAGGTTGCTTTCTCAGGT
ATAGTATGAGGTCGCTCTTATTGACCACACCTCTACCGGCAGATCCGCTAGGAGATCTGTTTAGCTTGCC
TCGTCCCCGCCGGGTCACCCGGTCAGCGACATGGAGGCCCAGAATACCCTCCTTGACAGTCTTGACGTGC
GCAGCTCAGGGGCATGATGTGACTGTCGCCCGTACATTTAGCCCATACATCCCCATGTATAATCATTTGC
ATCCATACATTTTGATGGCCGCACGGCGCGAAGCAAAAATTACGGCTCCTCGCTGCGGACCTGCGAGCAG
GGAAACGCTCCCCTCACAGACGCGTTGAATTGTCCCCACGCCGCGCCCCTGTAGAGAAATATAAAAGGTT
AGGATTTGCCACTGAGGTTCTTCTTTCATATACTTCCTTTTAAAATCTTGCTAGGATACAGTTCTCACAT
CACATCCGAACATAAACAACCATGGGTAAAAAGCCTGAACTCACCGCGACGTCTGTCGAGAAGTTTCTGA
TCGAAAAGTTCGACAGCGTCTCCGACCTGATGCAGCTCTCGGAGGGCGAAGAATCTCGTGCTTTCAGCTT
CGATGTAGGAGGGCGTGGATATGTCCTGCGGGTAAATAGCTGCGCCGATGGTTTCTACAAAGATCGTTAT
GTTTATCGGCACTTTGCATCGGCCGCGCTCCCGATTCCGGAAGTGCTTGACATTGGGGAATTCAGCG
