>Addgene plasmid #78361 | pNX3b-PK3 | addgene partial sequence | sequence record 149899 | Tef-promoter-F 5'-GGATACAGTTCTCACATCAC-3'
AAAGCCTGAACTCACCGCGACGTCTGTCGAGAAGTTTCTGATCGAAAAGTTCGACAGCGTCTCCGACCTG
ATGCAGCTCTCGGAGGGCGAAGAATCTCGTGCTTTCAGCTTCGATGTAGGAGGGCGTGGATATGTCCTGC
GGGTAAATAGCTGCGCCGATGGTTTCTACAAAGATCGTTATGTTTATCGGCACTTTGCATCGGCCGCGCT
CCCGATTCCGGAAGTGCTTGACATTGGGGAATTCAGCGAGAGCCTGACCTATTGCATCTCCCGCCGTGCA
CAGGGTGTCACGTTGCAAGACCTGCCTGAAACCGAACTGCCCGCTGTTCTGCAGCCGGTCGCGGAGGCCA
TGGATGCGATCGCTGCGGCCGATCTTAGCCAGACGAGCGGGTTCGGCCCATTCGGACCGCAAGGAATCGG
TCAATACACTACATGGCGTGATTTCATATGCGCGATTGCTGATCCCCATGTGTATCACTGGCAAACTGTG
ATGGACGACACCGTCAGTGCGTCCGTCGCGCAGGCTCTCGATGAGCTGATGCTTTGGGCCGAGGACTGCC
CCGAAGTCCGGCACCTCATGCACGCGGATTTCGGCTCCAACAATGTCCTGACGGACAATGGCCGCATAAC
AGCGGTCATTGACTGGAGCGAGGCGATGTTCGGGGATTCCCAATACGAGGTCGCCAACATCTTCTTCTGG
AGGCCGTGGTTGGCTTGTATGGAGCAGCAGACGCGCTACTTCGAGCGGAGGCATCCGGAGCTTGCAGGAT
CGCCGCGGCTCCGGGCGTATATGCTCCGCATTGGTCTTGACCAACTCTATCAGAGCTTGGTTGACGGCAA
TTTCGATGATGCAGCTTGGGCGCAGGGTCGATGCGACGCAATCGTCCGATCCGGAGCCGGGACTGTCGGG
CGTACACAAATCGCCCGCAGAAGCGCGGCCGTCTGGACCGATGGCTGTGTAGAAGTACTCGCCGATAGTG
GAAACCGAC
